Addgene plasmid #169154: pMAL498
Purpose: Encodes OptoQ-INVRT4
Depositing lab: Jose Avalos. Depositing organization: Princeton University. Publication: The Neurospora crassa Inducible Q System Enables Simultaneous Optogenetic Amplification and Inversion in Saccharomyces cerevisiae for Bidirectional Control of Gene Expression. Lalwani MA, Zhao EM, Wegner SA, Avalos JL. ACS Synth Biol. 2021 Aug 20;10(8):2060-2075. doi: 10.1021/acssynbio.1c00229. Epub 2021 Aug 4. PubMed 34346207.
Backbone
  Vector backbone: pUC
  Vector type: Yeast Expression
  Selectable markers: HIS3
Growth in bacteria
  Bacterial resistance: Ampicillin, 100 μg/mL
  Growth temperature: 37°C
  Growth strain: DH5alpha
  Copy number: High Copy
Gene/Insert
  Gene/Insert name: VP16-EL222
  Species: Erythrobacter litoralis
  Insert size (bp): 900
  Tag / fusion protein: SV40 NLS (N terminal on insert)
Resource information
  A portion of this plasmid was derived from a plasmid made by: Kevin Gardner and Laura Motta-Mena
Terms and licenses: Academic/Nonprofit Terms; Industry Terms: Not Available to Industry
How to cite: pMAL498 was a gift from Jose Avalos (Addgene plasmid # 169154 ; http://n2t.net/addgene:169154 ; RRID:Addgene_169154)
