[The description below was written by a language model from this plasmid's Addgene catalogue record and pLannotate feature annotations shown in this document.]
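Description:
pMAL498 is an 18.3 kb yeast expression plasmid on a pUC-type backbone that encodes the OptoQ-INVRT4 optogenetic circuit for Saccharomyces cerevisiae. In E. coli it is maintained at high copy through the ColE1/pUC origin and selected with ampicillin (AmpR). An f1 origin and remnants of a lacZα/MCS region with T3 and T7 promoters are also present. The yeast marker is HIS3 with its own promoter. No yeast replication origin (2μ or CEN/ARS) is annotated. The HIS3-neighbouring fragments (MRM1/PET56 and DED1) at the two ends of the yeast cassette suggest integration at the HIS3 locus, although the record does not say so explicitly.

The listed insert is VP16-EL222 with an N-terminal SV40 NLS. It fuses the herpesvirus VP16 activation domain to the blue-light-responsive LOV/HTH DNA-binding protein EL222 from Erythrobacter litoralis, and is annotated between the constitutive TEF1 promoter and the CYC1 terminator. Two copies of the Neurospora crassa Q-system repressor qa-1s (QS) are also present in opposite orientations. Each lies downstream of a minimal TATA-box promoter, presumably the core of an EL222-responsive promoter, and each is fused at its C-terminus to a mouse ornithine decarboxylase fragment, a commonly used degradation signal. An Aequorea-derived fluorescent protein ORF followed by the ADH1 terminator probably serves as a reporter, though its promoter is not annotated. A flavin-binding LOV-type domain is detected in a region of several kilobases that is otherwise unannotated, so further circuit parts, such as the QF activator, may be there but cannot be confirmed.

By this arrangement, light would activate EL222 to induce the unstable QS repressor, consistent with a circuit that inverts the light response: Q-system output off in light and on in darkness. According to the associated publication title, the system is used for optogenetic inversion and bidirectional control of yeast gene expression.
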