Features (pLannotate 1.2.2; 36 found; start..end, strand, type, name):
     37..264     -  CDS            MRM1 (fragment): MRM1_YEAST - Also known as PET56 From Saccharomyces cerevisiae (strain ATCC 204508 / S288c) (Baker's yeast).
    314..501     +  promoter       HIS3 promoter: S. cerevisiae HIS3
    607..1242    +  CDS            HIS3: HIS7_YEAST - Experimental evidence at protein level: Swiss-Prot protein existence level 1. From Saccharomyces cerevisiae (strain ATCC 204508 / S288c) (Baker's yeast).
   1729..1917    +  CDS            DED1 (fragment): DED1_CANGA - Protein inferred from homology: Swiss-Prot protein existence level 3. ATP-binding RNA helicase involved in translation initiation. Remodels RNA in response to ADP and ATP concentrations by facilitating disruption, but also formation of RNA duplexes (By similarity). From Candida glabrata (strain ATCC 2001 / CBS 138 / JCM 3761 / NBRC 0622 / NRRL Y-65) (Yeast) (Torulopsis glabrata).
   2083..2114    +  promoter       minP: minimal TATA-box promoter with low basal activity
   2162..4915    +  CDS            qa-1s (sequence withheld): QUTR_NEUCR - Protein inferred from homology: Swiss-Prot protein existence level 3. Multi-domain repressor protein that negatively regulates transcription of the quinate utilization pathway genes. May mediate its repressor activity by binding directly to the qa-1f activator protein (By similarity). From Neurospora crassa (strain ATCC 24698 / 74-OR23-1A / CBS 708.71 / DSM 1257 / FGSC 987).
   4922..5050    +  CDS            Odc1 (fragment): DCOR_MOUSE - Also known as Odc. Experimental evidence at protein level: Swiss-Prot protein existence level 1. Catalyzes the first and rate-limiting step of polyamine biosynthesis that converts ornithine into putrescine, which is the precursor for the polyamines, spermidine and spermine. Polyamines are essential for cell proliferation and are implicated in cellular processes, ranging from DNA replication to apoptosis. From Mus musculus (Mouse).
   6013..6031    +  misc_feature   MCS (fragment): pBluescript multiple cloning site
   7148..7477    +  CDS            SH3: SH3 is a basic (constitutively fluorescent) cyan fluorescent protein published in 2019, derived from Arabidopsis thaliana. It requires the cofactor flavin for fluorescence.
   8013..8178    -  terminator     ADH1 terminator: S. cerevisiae ADH1; transcription terminator for the S. cerevisiae alcohol dehydrogenase 1 (ADH1) gene
   8194..8916    -  CDS            sg12: sg12 is a basic (constitutively fluorescent) long stokes shift fluorescent protein published in 1997, derived from Aequorea victoria.
   9489..9617    -  CDS            Odc1 (fragment): DCOR_MOUSE - Also known as Odc. Experimental evidence at protein level: Swiss-Prot protein existence level 1. Catalyzes the first and rate-limiting step of polyamine biosynthesis that converts ornithine into putrescine, which is the precursor for the polyamines, spermidine and spermine. Polyamines are essential for cell proliferation and are implicated in cellular processes, ranging from DNA replication to apoptosis. From Mus musculus (Mouse).
   9624..12377   -  CDS            qa-1s (sequence withheld): QUTR_NEUCR - Protein inferred from homology: Swiss-Prot protein existence level 3. Multi-domain repressor protein that negatively regulates transcription of the quinate utilization pathway genes. May mediate its repressor activity by binding directly to the qa-1f activator protein (By similarity). From Neurospora crassa (strain ATCC 24698 / 74-OR23-1A / CBS 708.71 / DSM 1257 / FGSC 987).
  12425..12456   -  promoter       minP: minimal TATA-box promoter with low basal activity
  12627..12874   -  terminator     CYC1 terminator: S. cerevisiae CYC1; transcription terminator for CYC1
  12896..13531   -  CDS            LVHTH_ERYLH (fragment): Experimental evidence at protein level: Swiss-Prot protein existence level 1. Has reversible, light-dependent DNA-binding activity. Upon illumination an internal FMN-protein adduct is formed which changes the protein conformation so that the previously sequestered DNA-binding domain is free to bind DNA. Binds to sequences within in its own promoter when illuminated but not when it has been incubated in the dark. From Erythrobacter litoralis (strain HTCC2594).
  13529..13810   -  CDS            VP16_HHV11 (fragment): Experimental evidence at protein level: Swiss-Prot protein existence level 1. May play a role in the aggregation of tegument proteins around nucleocapsids during virus morphogenesis. From Human herpesvirus 1 (strain 17) (HHV-1) (Human herpes simplex virus 1).
  13813..14210   -  promoter       TEF1 promoter: S. cerevisiae TEF1; promoter for EF-1α
  14274..14606   +  CDS            YO201_YEAST (fragment): Protein uncertain: Swiss-Prot protein existence level 5. From Saccharomyces cerevisiae (strain ATCC 204508 / S288c) (Baker's yeast).
  14602..14799   +  CDS            DED1 (fragment): DED1_YEAST - Also known as SPP81. Experimental evidence at protein level: Swiss-Prot protein existence level 1. ATP-binding RNA helicase involved in translation initiation. Remodels RNA in response to ADP and ATP concentrations by facilitating disruption, but also formation of RNA duplexes. Has weak ATP-dependent affinity for dsRNA, but strong ATP-dependent affinity for ssRNA. Acts as a virus host factor involved in the replication of the MBV and the L-A viruses by promoting the negative-strand RNA synthesis. May be involved in recognition of the preinitiation complex and DNA binding of the RN
  14874..14892   -  promoter       T7 promoter: promoter for bacteriophage T7 RNA polymerase
  14895..15052   +  CDS            lacZα (fragment): LacZα fragment of β-galactosidase; lacZ fragment
  15056..15484   +  rep_origin     f1 ori (sequence partly withheld): f1 bacteriophage origin of replication; arrow indicates direction of (+) strand synthesis
  15512..15563   -  misc_feature   bom (fragment): basis of mobility region from pBR322
  15619..15711   -  CDS            URA3 (fragment): PYRF_YEAST - Experimental evidence at protein level: Swiss-Prot protein existence level 1. From Saccharomyces cerevisiae (strain ATCC 204508 / S288c) (Baker's yeast).
  15711..15843   -  promoter       URA3 promoter (fragment): S. cerevisiae URA3
  15851..15900   -  misc_feature   bom (fragment): basis of mobility region from pBR322
  16002..16037   -  CDS            rop (fragment): Rop protein, which maintains plasmids at low copy number; rop
  16148..16252   +  promoter       AmpR promoter: bla
  16253..17113   +  CDS            AmpR: β-lactamase; bla; confers resistance to ampicillin, carbenicillin, and related antibiotics
  17284..17872   +  rep_origin     ori: high-copy-number ColE1/pMB1/pBR322/pUC origin of replication
  18055..18147   +  CDS            lacI (fragment): lac repressor; lacI; The lac repressor binds to the lac operator to inhibit transcription in E. coli. This inhibition can be relieved by adding lactose or isopropyl-β-D-thiogalactopyranoside (IPTG).
  18160..18181   +  protein_bind   CAP binding site: CAP binding activates transcription in the presence of cAMP. E. coli catabolite activator protein
  18196..18226   +  promoter       lac promoter: promoter for the E. coli lac operon
  18230..18252   +  protein_bind   lac operator (fragment): The lac repressor binds to the lac operator to inhibit transcription in E. coli. This inhibition can be relieved by adding lactose or isopropyl-β-D-thiogalactopyranoside (IPTG). lac repressor encoded by lacI
  18295..18313   +  promoter       T3 promoter: promoter for bacteriophage T3 RNA polymerase
>Addgene plasmid #169154 | pMAL498 | addgene full sequence | sequence record 340511 | Addgene NGS Result
GGCCGGCCATTTAAATGTTTAAACGGCCACGCTGGCCGCTGCACGGTCCTGTTCCCTAGCATGTACGTGA
GCGTATTTCCTTTTAAACCACGACGCTTTGTCTTCATTCAACGTTTCCCATTGTTTTTTTCTACTATTGC
TTTGCTGTGGGAAAAACTTATCGAAAGATGACGACTTTTTCTTAATTCTCGTTTTAAGAGCTTGGTGAGC
GCTAGGAGTCACTGCCAGGTATCGTTTGAACACGGCATTAGTCAGGGAAGTCATAACACAGTCCTTTCCC
GCAATTTTCTTTTTCTATTACTCTTGGCCTCCTCTAGTACACTCTATATTTTTTTATGCCTCGGTAATGA
TTTTCATTTTTTTTTTTCCACCTAGCGGATGACTCTTTTTTTTTCTTAGCGATTGGCATTATCACATAAT
GAATTATACATTATATAAAGTAATGTGATTTCTTCGAAGAATATACTAAAAAATGAGCAGGCAAGATAAA
CGAAGGCAAAGAGGCTCTATATGTATATAAAGCTGCGGATGCCTTCTGATTTAATCTAGTTCTAGTTTAC
TTCAGGTTTACTTAAAGTTGAGATAATTGAAGCAAAGAGAAGCATCGAGCAAAGGATGGCGTTTGTTAAG
AGGGTTACGCAGGAGACGAATATACAGCTGGCGCTGGATCTTGACGGTGGGTCTGTTTCTGTACGGGAGA
GCATACTGGGCAAGGAATATGCTAGTGGTGATGGGCAGACCATCCATGTGCACACTGGAGTTGGGTTTTT
GGACCACATGTTGACTGCGCTGGCGAAGCATGGCGGGTGGTCTCTGATCCTGGAGTGTATAGGGGACTTG
CACATCGATGACCACCACACTGTTGAGGACTGTGGGATTGCGCTGGGCCAAGCGTTCAAGGAGGCGCTTG
GCTCCGTGCGTGGTATCAAGAGGTTCGGGCATGGGTTTGCACCACTGGACGAGGCGCTGAGCCGCGCTGT
GGTTGACTTCTCCAATAGGCCTTTCGCCGTGGTGGAGCTGGGCCTGAAGCGAGAACGCATAGGCCAGCTA
TCCACAGAGATGATCCCGCACTTCTTGGAGAGTTTCGCCACTGAGGCGCGTATCACCATGCATGTGGACT
GTCTGCGGGGCACCAACGACCACCACCGCTCCGAATCAGCTTTCAAGGCGCTCGCCATCGCCATCAGAGA
GGCAAGAACACCTACGGGTCGCGATGACGTTCCATCCACTAAGGGTGTCCTAGCATAGAACACAGCCCAC
AGCTACCACCATCAACAATATTTATATAGATAACGTACACATAGAAATCACACAAACAGAGTATTTATTC
TTAACTACATGAACTACCATCAGACCGTCTGGGCCACTATATAATGTGCTATTCATAAACGTGATCACTC
TACGTAGCAGGCGACCCCAGGTGAAAATTTTTCAGCGAGCTGCCAGATTGTCAGGTGAAAAACTGAAAAA
AACTTCTGGGCGATGAGCTTGTGGCGGGAAATTAAGTATATAAAGCAGTTAGTTTCTTCTGCTTCTTGTG
GTTCTGGGTATTCTTGTAATATTTGGAATAATAGAAAACCAAGACTACTGCCTTTCTTTTCATATTATAG
AGGAAGAAATACGCACGAACACGATATAGAGGTAAATTTTTTGCAAAAAGATACCAAACTATAAAAGAAA
TAGAAGACTAAACTACAAAAAATAAAGAAAGTAATACATATATCCAATATGACTGAGTTAGCAGAGCAAG
TTTCCATGCCTGAAGGGCAACAAAGACGTGGTGGTTACGTTCCACCTCACATCCGTAACGGTGGTGGCAG
AAGAGGCGATTCTGCTCCTCGTGGTGGTTTCAACAACGGTGGCGGCCGTGGTGGTTTCTTCAGAAACAAC
GGTGACCGTGGTGGATTCGGCTTTGGGTACCTCCGGGTACGTGAGTTCGCCAGCTTCGAGTAGGTAGCCT
TTAGTCCATGCGTTATAGGTAGCCTTTAGTCCATGCGTTATAGGTAGCCTTTAGTCCATGCGTTATAGGT
AGCCTTTAGTCCATGCGTTATAGGTAGCCTTTAGTCCATGCTTAAGAGACACTAGAGGGTATATAATGGA
AGCTCGACTTCCAGCTTGGCAATCCGGTACTGTTGGTAAAGCCACCGCGGCCGCTAAAATC
[2754 nt withheld, positions 2162-4915]
CTCGAGTTTCCCCCCGAAGTTGAAGAGCAAGATGACGGGACATTACCTATGTCTTGTGCCCAGGAATCAG
GGATGGATAGACACCCAGCTTCTTGTCCAGAAAGGGCCGCATGTGCTTCAGCCAGGATAAACGTATAATG
ATCGAGAGCTTTTGATTAAGCCTTCTAGTCCAAAAAACACGTTTTTTTGTCATTTATTTCATTTTCTTAG
AATAGTTTAGTTTATTCATTTTATAGTCACGAATGTTTTATGATTCTATATAGGGTTGCAAACAAGCATT
TTTCATTTTATGTTAAAACAATTTCAGGTTTACCTTTTATTCTGCTTGTGGTGACGCGTGTATCCGCCCG
CTCTTTTGGTCACCCATGTATCGCCGGGAAACAGCTGCAAGAATTACTCGTGAGTAAGGAAAGAGTGAGG
AACTATCGCATACCTGCATTTAAAGATGCCGATTTGGGCGCGAATCCTTTATTTTGGCTTCACCCTCATA
CTATTATCAGGGCCAGAAAAAGGAAGTGTTTCCCTCCTTCTTGAATTGATGTTACCCTCATAAAGCACGT
GGCCTCTTATCGAGAAAGAAATTACCGTCGCTCGTGATTTGTTTGCAAAAAGAACAAAACTGAAAAAACC
CAGACACGCTCGACTTCCTGTCTTCCTATTGATTGCAGCTTCCAATTTCGTCACACAACAAGGTCCTAGC
GACGGCTCACAGGTTTTGTAACAAGCAATCGAAGGTTCTGGAATGGCGGGAAAGGGTTTAGTACCACATG
CTATGATGCCCACTGTGATCTCCAGAGCAAAGTTCGTTCGATCGTACTGTTACTCTCTCTCTTTCAAACA
GAATTGTCCGAATCGTGTGACAACAACAGCCTGTTCTCACACACTCTTTTCTTCTAACCAAGGGGGTGGT
TTAGTTTAGTAGAACCTCGTGAAACTTACATTTACATATATATAAACTTGCATAAATTGGTCAATGCAAG
AAATACATATTTGGTCTTTTCTAATTCGTAGTTTTTCAAGTTCTTAGATGCTTTCTTTTTCTCTTTTTTA
CAGATCATCAAGGAAGTAATTATCTACTTTTTACAACAAATATAAAACACCGCGGTGGCGGCCGCTAAAA
TCATGCCACCCAAGAGAAAGACGCTGAACGCGGCAGCGGAAGCTAACGCCCATGCAGATGGCCACGCGGA
CGGTAATGCGGACGGTCATGTAGCTAACACCGCGGCTTCCTCTAACAACGCACGTTTCGCTGACTTGACG
AATATCGATACGCCAGGGTTGGGACCGACTACTACCACCTTATTGGTGGAGCCTGCCAGGTCTAAAAGAC
AAAGGGTCAGTCGTGCGTGTGACCAATGCAGAGCCGCTCGTGAAAAATGTGACGGTATTCAGCCTGCATG
TTTTCCTTGCGTGAGTCAGGGCAGGTCTTGCACGTATCAGGCTTCCCCCAAGAAGCGTGGCGTTCAGACT
GGTTATATTAGGACCTTGGAATTGGCGTTGGCGTGGATGTTTGAAAACGTAGCAAGGTCCGAAGACGCGC
TACATAATCTATTAGTCAGGGACGCTGGCCAAGGCTCAGCGTTACTGGTAGGGAAGGATTCACCGGCGGC
GGAAAGACTGCATGCAAGGTGGGCGACCTCCAGGGTCAATAAAAGTATCACAAGGCTTCTCCGTCAATTA
GAGCTGCCGCCCACGGCTACTGCCACTGCGTCAATCATGCCTCACGTCATGGAACAACCCTTGAGTACGT
CAATAAACCCTGTTAATGATCGTTTTAATGGGATTCCAAATCCGACGCCTTACAATTCTGACGCTGCTCT
TGACGCTATAACCCAAACCAACGATTACGGTTCCGTGAATACCCACGGAATCCTGAGCACCTACCCCCCT
CCAGCAACACACCTTAACGAGGCGTCAGTAGCTCTAGCTCCGGGAGGGGCGCCTCCGCGTCCACCCCCAC
CGTACGTGGACTCAACGACTAATCACCCTCCCTATCATAGCAACCTGGTCCCTATGGCAAATTTTGGTTA
CAGTACAGTTGATTATGATGCCATGGTAGATGATTTAGCGAGTATTGAATATACTGATGCTGTAGATGTT
GACCCACAATTTATGACGAATCTTGGGTTCGTCCCTGGGTGCAATTTCAGTGACATTAACACGTATGAAC
AACTCGAGAGTGCTGGAGGACAGATGAGAAAGGGTATTGATCTAGCTACTACACTCGAACGTATCGAGAA
GAATTTTATTATCACTGATCCTAGGCTTCCCGATAATCCCATTATTTTTGCATCTGATAGTTTCTTGGAG
CTCACGGAATATAGCCGTGAAGAAATTCTTGGAAGAAATTGCAGGTTTCTACAAGGTCCAGAGACTGATC
TAACCACAGTGAAGAAGATTCGAAATGCTATTGATAACCAAACCGAAGTGACAGTTCAGCTCATCAACTA
CACCAAGAGCGGAAAGAAGTTCTGGAACATTTTCCACTTGCAACCTATGCGTGATCAGAAGGGAGAAGTA
CAATACTTTATTGGAGTTCAACTAGACGGGAGCAAGCACGTAGAACCAGTTCGCAATGTCATTGAAGAAA
CCGCAGTGAAAGAGGGAGAAGACCTGGTGAAAAAAACAGCTGTGAATATCGATGAAGCGGTTCGAGAACT
TCCTATGTCTTGTGCACAAGAATCTATTACTTCTTTGTACAAGAAGGCTGGTTCTGAAAACTTGTACTTC
CAATAATAATGAGTAATGATCATCTCTGCTTTTGTGCGCGTATGTTTATGTATGTACCTCTCTCTCTATT
TCTATTTTTAAACCACCCTCTCAATAAAATAAAAATAATAAAGTATTTTTAAGGAAAAGACGTGTTTAAG
CACTGACTTTATCTACTTTTTGTACGTTTTCATTGATATAATGTGTTTTGTCTCTCCCTTTTCTACGAAA
ATTTCAAAAATTGACCAAAAAAAGGAATATATATACGAAAAACTATTATATTTATATATCATAGTGTTGA
TAAAAAATGTTTATCCATTGGACCGTGTATCATATTTATCGCCGGCGAATAAATTAAGGCGCGCCTTAAT
TTATTCGCCGGCGATAAGAGCGACCTCATGCTATACCTGAGAAAGCAACCTGACCTACAGGAAAGAGTTA
CTCAAGAATAAGAATTTTCGTTTTAAAACCTAAGAGTCACTTTAAAATTTGTATACACTTATTTTTTTTA
TAACTTATTTAATAATAAAAATCATAAATCATAAGAAATTCGCTGATCATTACTCGAGTTTGTATAGTTC
ATCCATGCCATGTGTAATCCCAGCAGCTGTTACAAACTCAAGAAGGACCATGTGGTCTCTCTTTTCGTTG
GGATCTTTCGAAAGGGCAGATTGTGTGGACAGGTAATGGTTGTCTGGTAAAAGGACAGGGCCATCGCCAA
TTGGAGTATTTTGTTGATAATGGTCTGCTAGTTGAACGCTTCCATCTTCAATGTTGTGTCTAATTTTGAA
GTTAACTTTGATTCCATTCTTTTGTTTGTCTGCCATGATGTATACATTGTGTGAGTTATAGTTGTATTCC
AATTTGTGTCCAAGAATGTTTCCATCTTCTTTAAAATCAATACCTTTTAACTCGATTCTATTAACAAGGG
TATCACCTTCAAACTTGACTTCAGCACGTGTCTTGTAGTTCCCGTCATCTTTGAAAAATATAGTTCTTTC
CTGTACATAACCTTCGGGCATGGCACTCTTGAAAAAGTCATGCCGTTTCATATGATCTGGGTATCTTGAA
AAGCATTGAACACCATAAGTGAAAGTAGTGACAAGTGTTGGCCATGGAACAGGTAGTTTTCCAGTAGTGC
AAATAAATTTAAGGGTAAGTTTTCCGTATGTTGCATCACCTTCACCCTCTCCACTGACAGAAAATTTGTG
CCCATTAACATCACCATCTAATTCAACAAGAATTGGGACAACTCCAGTGAAAAGTTCTTCTCCTTTGTCG
ACGCTAGCCATGATTTTAGCGGCCGCTATTAATTTAGTGTGTGTATTTGTGTTTGTGTGTCTATAGAAGT
ATAGTAATTTATGCTGCAAAGGTCCTAATGTATAAGGAAAGAATATTTAGAGAAAAGAAGAAAACAAGAG
TTTTATATACATACAGAGCACATGCATGCCATATGATCATGTGTCGTCGCACACATATATATATCTAGAA
AGGATAAGCGATTACCCTAGGATAAGCGATTACCCTAGAGGATAAGCGATTACCCTTGAGGATAATTGTT
TATCCTAGGATAAGCGATTACCCACTAGTTTAATTTATTCTTAAGCTGGCCCGGCGATAACCCGGCGATA
CATGGGTGACCAAAAGAGCGGGCGGATACACGCGTCACCACAAGCAGAATAAAAGGTAAACCTGAAATTG
TTTTAACATAAAATGAAAAATGCTTGTTTGCAACCCTATATAGAATCATAAAACATTCGTGACTATAAAA
TGAATAAACTAAACTATTCTAAGAAAATGAAATAAATGACAAAAAAACGTGTTTTTTGGACTAGAAGGCT
TAATCAAAAGCTCTCGATCATTATACGTTTATCCTGGCTGAAGCACATGCGGCCCTTTCTGGACAAGAAG
CTGGGTGTCTATCCATCCCTGATTCCTGGGCACAAGACATAGGTAATGTCCCGTCATCTTGCTCTTCAAC
TTCGGGGGGAAACTCGAG
[2754 nt withheld, positions 9624-12377]
GATTTTAGCGGCCGCGGTGGCTTTACCAACAGTACCGGATTGCCAAGCTGGAAGTCGAGCTTCCATTATA
TACCCTCTAGTGTCTCTTAAGCATGGACTAAAGGCTACCTATAACGCATGGACTAAAGGCTACCTATAAC
GCATGGACTAAAGGCTACCTATAACGCATGGACTAAAGGCTACCTATAACGCATGGACTAAAGGCTACCT
ACTCGAAGCTGGCGAACTCACGTACCCGGCGATAAGGCCGCAAATTAAAGCCTTCGAGCGTCCCAAAACC
TTCTCAAGCAAGGTTTTCAGTATAATGTTACATGCGTACACGCGTCTGTACAGAAAAAAAAGAAAAATTT
GAAATATAAATAACGTTCTTAATACTAACATAACTATAAAAAAATAAATAGGGACCTAGACTTCAGGTTG
TCTAACTCCTTCCTTTTCGGTTAGAGCGGATGTGGGGGGAGGGCGTGAATGTAAGCGTGACATAACTAAT
TACATGATCATTACTCGAGGTCGACTTAAATACCTGCTTCTACGGCAATTCTAACTAAATCTGCACTCGT
TTTTAAGTTTAATTTTTCCATTACCAAACCTCTGTGCATTTTGACAGTTTTTTCTGAAAGACCCAGTCTG
GCAGCCACTTCTTTATTTCTTAGGCCTGATGCAACCAGAGTTGTGACTTCTAATTGACGTGGTGAAAGAG
TTTTTAACATCTCCGCAGCACGTTCTCTACGGGCCATGCCCATGTTCGGTTGATCGTCATCCACTTCCAC
TTGGCTACCAAGGAAGTATAGTAATTCATCATCGTCATCATAGATTGGTGCCACCAAAACTGCATTACGA
AAAGGAGTACCATCCTTTTTGTAATTCAAAATCTCAACCAACACGGGTTTATGCTCACGAACACCTTGAC
GGATCTTATCTGTTAGCCAGGGTTCAGTACCAGATCCTGCCAAAAATCTACAATTACGACCAACACATTC
TTCCTCAGAATACCCAGTTAGATCGGTAAAGGCCTGGTTGATAGCAATCAAAGGATTATCAGCCAATCTG
GGATCACTAACAACACTTGCTATGGGTGAGGCCTCGATCAAATCCAATACCCATTGGGCTGGAGGTTGGA
CTTCAACTCTAGTATCATCTGCTCCGAATTCACCTCCATATTCGTCGATACCAAGTGCATCAGTAAACAT
CTGTTCAAATTCGAAATCTGCCATGTCCAACGCGCCATACGGAGCAGAATCATGTGGTGTAAATCCGGGG
CCGGGAGAATCCCCATCACCTAACATGTCCAGATCAAAATCATCAAGAGCATCGGCATGTGCCATAGCTA
CATCCTCACCGTCTAAATGTAATTCGTCACCAAGTGAAACGTCCGTTGGTGGGGCTACTTTTCTCTTTTT
TTTCGGGCTAGCCATGATTTTAGCGGCCGCCAAAACTTAGATTAGATTGCTATGCTTTCTTTCTAATGAG
CAAGAAGTAAAAAAAGTTGTAATAGAACAAGAAAAATGAAACTGAAACTTGAGAAATTGAAGACCGTTTA
TTAACTTAAATATCAATGGGAGGTCATCGAAAGAGAAAAAAATCAAAAAAAAAATTTTCAAGAAAAAGAA
ACGTGATAAAAATTTTTATTGCCTTTTTCGACGAAGAAAAAGAAACGAGGCGGTCTCTTTTTTCTTTTCC
AAACCTTTAGTACGGGTAATTAACGACACCCTAGAGGAAGAAAGAGGGGAAATTTAGTATGCTGTGCTTG
GGTGTTTTGAAGTGGTACGGCGATGCGCGGAGTCCGAGAAAATCTGGAAGAGTAAAAAAGGAGTAGAAAC
ATTTTGAAGCTATCAGCTGTTTCCCGGGAGCTGGAACTCCCACCTGCAACATGCGGGATCCTGAGTAAAT
AAGCGGCCGCCACCGCGGTGGAGCTCAGATCTTGACACCGATTATTTAAAGCTGCAGCATACGATATATA
TACATGTGTATATATGTATACCTATGAATGTCAGTAAGTATGTATACGAACAGTATGATACTGAAGATGA
CAAGGTAATGCATCATTCTATACGTGTCATTCTGAACGAGGCGCGCTTTCCTTTTTTCTTTTTGCTTTTT
CTTTTTTTTTCTCTTGAACTCCAGAAAAAAAATATAAAAGAGATGGAGGAACGGGAAAAAGTTAGTTGTG
GTGATAGGTGGCAAGTGGTATTCCGTAAGAACAACAAGAAAAGCATTTCATATTATGGCTGAACTGAGCG
AACAAGTGCAAAATTTAAGCATCAACGACAACAACGAGAATGGTTATGTTCCTCCTCACTTAAGAGGAAA
ACCAAGAAGTGCCAGAAATAACAGTAGCAACTACAATAACAACAACGGCGGCTACAACGGTGGCCGTGGC
GGTGGCAGCTTCTTTAGCAACAACCGTCGTGGTGGTTACGGCAACGGTGGTTTCTTCGGTGGAAACAACG
GTGGCAGCGGCCGGCCATTTAAATGTTTAAACGGCCACGCTGGCCCCCTATAGTGAGTCGTATTACAATT
CACTGGCCGTCGTTTTACAACGTCGTGACTGGGAAAACCCTGGCGTTACCCAACTTAATCGCCTTGCAGC
ACATCCCCCTTTCGCCAGCTGGCGTAATAGCGAAGAGGCCCGCACCGATCGCCCTTCCCAACAGTTGCGC
AGCCTGAATGGCGAATGG
[124 nt withheld, positions 15056-15179]
C
[91 nt withheld, positions 15181-15271]
A
[49 nt withheld, positions 15273-15321]
CCTTTGACGTTGGAGTCCACGTTCTTT
[37 nt withheld, positions 15349-15385]
ACCCTATCTCGGTCTATTCTTTTGATTTATAAGGGATTTTGCCGATTTCGGCCTATTGGTTAAAAAATGA
GCTGATTTAACAAAAATTTAACGCGAATTTTAACAAAATATTAACGCTTACAATTTCCTGATGCGGTATT
TTCTCCTTACGCATCTGTGCGGTATTTCACACCGCATAGGGTAATAACTGATATAATTAAATTGAAGCTC
TAATTTGTGAGTTTAGTATTAGGATCTCTACCCTTGGCGAAAAGTCCTCTGCCAACAATGATGATATCTG
ATCCACCACTTACAACTTCGTCGAGGGTTCTGTACTGCTGACCCAATATGCGTATATATACCAATCTAAG
TCTGTGCTCCTTCCTTCGTTCTTCCTTCTGTTCGGAGATTACCGAATCAAAAAAATTTCAAGGAAACCGA
AATCAAAAAAAAGAATAAAAAAAAAATGATGAATTGAAAAGGTGGTATGGTGCACTCTCAGTACAATCTG
CTCTGATGCCGCATAGTTAAGCCAGCCCCGACACCCGCCAACACCCGCTGACGCGCCCTGACGGGCTTGT
CTGCTCCCGGCATCCGCTTACAGACAAGCTGTGACCGTCTCCGGGAGCTGCATGTGTCAGAGGTTTTCAC
CGTCATCACCGAAACGCGCGAGACGAAAGGGCCTCGTGATACGCCTATTTTTATAGGTTAATGTCATGAT
AATAATGGTTTCTTAGACGTCACGCGCCGAGGACGTCAGGTGGCACTTTTCGGGGAAATGTGCGCGGAAC
CCCTATTTGTTTATTTTTCTAAATACATTCAAATATGTATCCGCTCATGAGACAATAACCCTGATAAATG
CTTCAATAATATTGAAAAAGGAAGAGTATGAGTATTCAACATTTCCGTGTCGCCCTTATTCCCTTTTTTG
CGGCATTTTGCCTTCCTGTTTTTGCTCACCCAGAAACGCTGGTGAAAGTAAAAGATGCTGAAGATCAGTT
GGGTGCACGAGTGGGTTACATCGAACTGGATCTCAACAGCGGTAAGATCCTTGAGAGTTTTCGCCCCGAA
GAACGTTTTCCAATGATGAGCACTTTTAAAGTTCTGCTATGTGGCGCGGTATTATCCCGTATTGACGCCG
GGCAAGAGCAACTCGGTCGCCGCATACACTATTCTCAGAATGACTTGGTTGAGTACTCACCAGTCACAGA
AAAGCATCTTACGGATGGCATGACAGTAAGAGAATTATGCAGTGCTGCCATAACCATGAGTGATAACACT
GCGGCCAACTTACTTCTGACAACGATCGGAGGACCGAAGGAGCTAACCGCTTTTTTGCACAACATGGGGG
ATCATGTAACTCGCCTTGATCGTTGGGAACCGGAGCTGAATGAAGCCATACCAAACGACGAGCGTGACAC
CACGATGCCTGTAGCAATGGCAACAACGTTGCGCAAACTATTAACTGGCGAACTACTTACTCTAGCTTCC
CGGCAACAATTAATAGACTGGATGGAGGCGGATAAAGTTGCAGGACCACTTCTGCGCTCGGCCCTTCCGG
CTGGCTGGTTTATTGCTGATAAATCTGGAGCCGGTGAGCGTGGGTCTCGCGGTATCATTGCAGCACTGGG
GCCAGATGGTAAGCCCTCCCGTATCGTAGTTATCTACACGACGGGGAGTCAGGCAACTATGGATGAACGA
AATAGACAGATCGCTGAGATAGGTGCCTCACTGATTAAGCATTGGTAACTGTCAGACCAAGTTTACTCAT
ATATACTTTAGATTGATTTAAAACTTCATTTTTAATTTAAAAGGATCTAGGTGAAGATCCTTTTTGATAA
TCTCATGACCAAAATCCCTTAACGTGAGTTTTCGTTCCACTGAGCGTCAGACCCCGTAGAAAAGATCAAA
GGATCTTCTTGAGATCCTTTTTTTCTGCGCGTAATCTGCTGCTTGCAAACAAAAAAACCACCGCTACCAG
CGGTGGTTTGTTTGCCGGATCAAGAGCTACCAACTCTTTTTCCGAAGGTAACTGGCTTCAGCAGAGCGCA
GATACCAAATACTGTTCTTCTAGTGTAGCCGTAGTTAGGCCACCACTTCAAGAACTCTGTAGCACCGCCT
ACATACCTCGCTCTGCTAATCCTGTTACCAGTGGCTGCTGCCAGTGGCGATAAGTCGTGTCTTACCGGGT
TGGACTCAAGACGATAGTTACCGGATAAGGCGCAGCGGTCGGGCTGAACGGGGGGTTCGTGCACACAGCC
CAGCTTGGAGCGAACGACCTACACCGAACTGAGATACCTACAGCGTGAGCTATGAGAAAGCGCCACGCTT
CCCGAAGGGAGAAAGGCGGACAGGTATCCGGTAAGCGGCAGGGTCGGAACAGGAGAGCGCACGAGGGAGC
TTCCAGGGGGAAACGCCTGGTATCTTTATAGTCCTGTCGGGTTTCGCCACCTCTGACTTGAGCGTCGATT
TTTGTGATGCTCGTCAGGGGGGCGGAGCCTATGGAAAAACGCCAGCAACGCGGCCTTTTTACGGTTCCTG
GCCTTTTGCTGGCCTTTTGCTCACATGTTCTTTCCTGCGTTATCCCCTGATTCTGTGGATAACCGTATTA
CCGCCTTTGAGTGAGCTGATACCGCTCGCCGCAGCCGAACGACCGAGCGCAGCGAGTCAGTGAGCGAGGA
AGCGGAAGAGCGCCCAATACGCAAACCGCCTCTCCCCGCGCGTTGGCCGATTCATTAATGCAGCTGGCAC
GACAGGTTTCCCGACTGGAAAGCGGGCAGTGAGCGCAACGCAATTAATGTGAGTTAGCTCACTCATTAGG
CACCCCAGGCTTTACACTTTATGCTTCCGGCTCGTATGTTGTGTGGAATTGTGAGCGGATAACAATTTCA
CACAGGAAACAGCTATGACCATGATTACGCCAAGCTCGGAATTAACCCTCACTAAAGGGAACAAAAGCTG
